Addgene plasmid #54414: LI C-D GFP c1
Depositing lab: Martin Parniske. Depositing organization: Ludwig-Maximilians-Universitaet Muenchen (LMU). Publication: A modular plasmid assembly kit for multigene expression, gene silencing and silencing rescue in plants. Binder A, Lambert J, Morbitzer R, Popp C, Ott T, Lahaye T, Parniske M. PLoS One. 2014 Feb 13;9(2):e88218. doi: 10.1371/journal.pone.0088218. eCollection 2014. PubMed 24551083.
Backbone
  Vector backbone: pUC57(Gent)
  Backbone manufacturer: Parniske lab
  Vector type: cloning vector
Growth in bacteria
  Bacterial resistance: Gentamicin, 10 μg/mL
  Growth temperature: 37°C
  Growth strain: DH5alpha
  Copy number: High Copy
Gene/Insert
  Gene/Insert name: sGFP
  Species: Synthetic
  Cloning method: Unknown
  Sequencing primers: 5′ M13-F20; 3′ M13Rev
Terms and licenses: Academic/Nonprofit Terms; Industry Terms: Not Available to Industry
How to cite: LI C-D GFP c1 was a gift from Martin Parniske (Addgene plasmid # 54414 ; http://n2t.net/addgene:54414 ; RRID:Addgene_54414)
