[The description below was written by a language model from this plasmid's Addgene catalogue record and pLannotate feature annotations shown in this document.]
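Description:
LI C-D GFP c1 is a small (about 3.2 kb) bacterial cloning vector built on pUC57(Gent), a gentamicin-resistant derivative of pUC57, and it belongs to a modular plasmid assembly kit designed for multigene expression, gene silencing and silencing rescue in plants. It replicates in E. coli from a high-copy ColE1/pUC-type origin. Selection relies on the aacC1 aminoglycoside acetyltransferase gene, which confers gentamicin resistance and appears to be driven by the class 1 integron Pc promoter annotated just upstream of it across the circular junction. Short remnants of rop, the pBR322 bom region and lacI are also detected; these are backbone leftovers rather than functional parts.

The payload is a synthetic GFP coding sequence, listed as sGFP. The automated annotation labels this roughly 720 bp open reading frame as yEGFP, which most likely reflects the closest match in the annotation database, not a different insert. The GFP sequence sits within the former lacZα cloning region, flanked on one side by a lacZα fragment and on the other by the lac promoter, lac operator and CAP binding site. These lac elements point in the opposite direction to the GFP reading frame, and no plant promoter or terminator is annotated. The plasmid therefore looks like a storage module for a promoterless part, not an expression construct. The "LI" and "C-D" in the name suggest a first-level module occupying a defined position in the kit's assembly scheme, for example as a fluorescent tag to be joined to other parts, but the record does not spell out the assembly sites, the cloning method or the meaning of "c1". M13 forward and reverse primer sites flank the insert for sequence verification.
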