Features (pLannotate 1.2.2; 11 found; start..end, strand, type, name):
     23..553     +  CDS            aacC1: AACC1_PSEAI - Experimental evidence at protein level: Swiss-Prot protein existence level 1. Responsible for gentamicin resistance and has a limited substrate range. From Pseudomonas aeruginosa.
    670..705     +  CDS            rop (fragment): Rop protein, which maintains plasmids at low copy number; rop
    807..906     +  misc_feature   bom (fragment): basis of mobility region from pBR322
    912..1069    -  CDS            lacZα (fragment): LacZα fragment of β-galactosidase; lacZ fragment
   1147..1863    +  CDS            yEGFP: yEGFP is a fluorescent protein published in 1997.
   1930..1946    -  protein_bind   lac operator: The lac repressor binds to the lac operator to inhibit transcription in E. coli. This inhibition can be relieved by adding lactose or isopropyl-β-D-thiogalactopyranoside (IPTG). lac repressor encoded by lacI
   1954..1984    -  promoter       lac promoter: promoter for the E. coli lac operon
   1999..2020    -  protein_bind   CAP binding site: CAP binding activates transcription in the presence of cAMP. E. coli catabolite activator protein
   2033..2125    -  CDS            lacI (fragment): lac repressor; lacI; The lac repressor binds to the lac operator to inhibit transcription in E. coli. This inhibition can be relieved by adding lactose or isopropyl-β-D-thiogalactopyranoside (IPTG).
   2308..2896    -  rep_origin     ori: high-copy-number ColE1/pMB1/pBR322/pUC origin of replication
   3011..3039    +  promoter       Pc promoter: intI1 (promoter lies within the coding sequence); class 1 integron promoter
>Addgene plasmid #54414 | LI C-D GFP c1 | depositor full sequence | sequence record 84634 | Full Sequence
TTGATGTTATGGAGCAGCAACGATGTTACGCAGCAGCAACGATGTTACGCAGCAGGGCAGTCGCCCTAAA
ACAAAGTTAGGTGGCTCAAGTATGGGCATCATTCGCACATGTAGGCTCGGCCCTGACCAAGTCAAATCCA
TGCGGGCTGCTCTTGATCTTTTCGGTCGTGAGTTCGGCGACGTAGCCACCTACTCCCAACATCAGCCGGA
CTCCGATTACCTCGGGAACTTGCTCCGTAGTAAGACATTCATCGCGCTTGCTGCCTTCGACCAAGAAGCG
GTTGTTGGCGCTCTCGCGGCTTACGTTCTGCCCAGGTTTGAGCAGCCGCGTAGTGAGATCTATATCTATG
ATCTCGCAGTCTCCGGCGAGCACCGGAGGCAGGGCATTGCCACCGCGCTCATCAATCTCCTCAAGCATGA
GGCCAACGCGCTTGGTGCTTATGTGATCTACGTGCAAGCAGATTACGGTGACGATCCCGCAGTGGCTCTC
TATACAAAGTTGGGCATACGGGAAGAAGTGATGCACTTTGATATCGACCCAAGTACCGCCACCTAACAAT
TCGTTCAAGCCGAGATCGGCTTCCCGGCCGCGGAGTTGTTCGGTAAATTGTCACAACGCCGCTCATGACA
TTAACCTATAAAAATAGGCGTATCACGAGGCCCTTTTGTCTCGCGCGTTTCGGTGATGACGGTGAAAACC
TCTGACACATGCAGCTCCCGGAGAAGGTCACAGCTTGTCTGTAAGCGGATGCCGGGAGCAGACAAGCCCG
TCAGGGCGCGTCAGCGGGTGTTGGCGGGTGTCGGGGCTGGCTTAACTATGCGGCATCAGAGCAGATTGTA
CTGAGAGTGCACCATATGCGGTGTGAAATACCGCACAGATGCGTAAGGAGAAAATACCGCATCAGGCGCC
ATTCGCCATTCAGGCTGCGCAACTGTTGGGAAGGGCGATCGGTGCGGGCCTCTTCGCTATTACGCCAGCT
GGCGAAAGGGGGATGTGCTGCAAGGCGATTAAGTTGGGTAACGCCAGGGTTTTCCCAGTCACGACGTTGT
AAAACGACGGCCAGTGAATTCGAGCTCGGTACCTCGCGAATGCATCTAGATATCGGATCCCGGGCCCGTC
GACTGCAGAGGTACGGGTCTCACACCATGGTGAGCAAGGGCGAGGAGCTGTTCACCGGGGTGGTGCCCAT
CCTGGTCGAGCTGGACGGCGACGTAAACGGCCACAAGTTCAGCGTGTCCGGCGAGGGCGAGGGCGATGCC
ACCTACGGCAAGCTGACCCTGAAGTTCATCTGCACCACCGGCAAGCTGCCCGTGCCCTGGCCCACCCTCG
TGACCACCTTCACCTACGGCGTGCAGTGCTTCAGCCGCTACCCCGACCACATGAAGCAGCACGACTTCTT
CAAGTCCGCCATGCCCGAAGGCTACGTCCAGGAGCGCACCATCTTCTTCAAGGACGACGGCAACTACAAG
ACCCGCGCCGAGGTGAAGTTCGAGGGCGACACCCTGGTGAACCGCATCGAGCTGAAGGGCATCGACTTCA
AGGAGGACGGCAACATCCTGGGGCACAAGCTGGAGTACAACTACAACAGCCACAACGTCTATATCATGGC
CGACAAGCAGAAGAACGGCATCAAGGTGAACTTCAAGATCCGCCACAACATCGAGGACGGCAGCGTGCAG
CTCGCCGACCACTACCAGCAGAACACCCCCATCGGCGACGGCCCCGTGCTGCTGCCCGACAACCACTACC
TGAGCACCCAGTCCGCCCTGAGCAAAGACCCCAACGAGAAGCGCGATCACATGGTCCTGCTGGAGTTCGT
GACCGCCGCCGGGATCACTCACGGCATGGACGAGCTGTACAAGAAGGTGAGACCTCTGCCTGCATGCAAG
CTTGGCGTAATCATGGTCATAGCTGTTTCCTGTGTGAAATTGTTATCCGCTCACAATTCCACACAACATA
CGAGCCGGAAGCATAAAGTGTAAAGCCTGGGGTGCCTAATGAGTGAGCTAACTCACATTAATTGCGTTGC
GCTCACTGCCCGCTTTCCAGTCGGGAAACCTGTCGTGCCAGCTGCATTAATGAATCGGCCAACGCGCGGG
GAGAGGCGGTTTGCGTATTGGGCGCTCTTCCGCTTCCTCGCTCACTGACTCGCTGCGCTCGGTCGTTCGG
CTGCGGCGAGCGGTATCAGCTCACTCAAAGGCGGTAATACGGTTATCCACAGAATCAGGGGATAACGCAG
GAAAGAACATGTGAGCAAAAGGCCAGCAAAAGGCCAGGAACCGTAAAAAGGCCGCGTTGCTGGCGTTTTT
CCATAGGCTCCGCCCCCCTGACGAGCATCACAAAAATCGACGCTCAAGTCAGAGGTGGCGAAACCCGACA
GGACTATAAAGATACCAGGCGTTTCCCCCTGGAAGCTCCCTCGTGCGCTCTCCTGTTCCGACCCTGCCGC
TTACCGGATACCTGTCCGCCTTTCTCCCTTCGGGAAGCGTGGCGCTTTCTCATAGCTCACGCTGTAGGTA
TCTCAGTTCGGTGTAGGTCGTTCGCTCCAAGCTGGGCTGTGTGCACGAACCCCCCGTTCAGCCCGACCGC
TGCGCCTTATCCGGTAACTATCGTCTTGAGTCCAACCCGGTAAGACACGACTTATCGCCACTGGCAGCAG
CCACTGGTAACAGGATTAGCAGAGCGAGGTATGTAGGCGGTGCTACAGAGTTCTTGAAGTGGTGGCCTAA
CTACGGCTACACTAGAAGAACAGTATTTGGTATCTGCGCTCTGCTGAAGCCAGTTACCTTCGGAAAAAGA
GTTGGTAGCTCTTGATCCGGCAAACAAACCACCGCTGGTAGCGGTGGTTTTTTTGTTTGCAAGCAGCAGA
TTACGCGCAGAAAAAAAGGATCTCAAGAAGATCCTTTGATCTTTTCTACGGGGTCTGACGCTCAGTGGAA
CGAAAACTCACGTTAAGGGATTTTGGTCATGAGGCGCACACCGTGGAAACGGATGAAGGCACGAACCCAG
TTGACATAAGCCTGTTCGGTTCGTAAACTGTAATGCAAGTAGCGTATGCGCTCACGCAACTGGTCCAGAA
CCTTGACCGAACGCAGCGGTGGTAACGGCGCAGTGGCGGTTTTCATGGCTTGTTATGACTGTTTTTTTGT
ACAGTCTATGCCTCGGGCATCCAAGCAGCAAGCGCGTTACGCCGTGGGTCGATGT
