>Addgene plasmid #54414 | LI C-D GFP c1 | addgene partial sequence | sequence record 87632 | M13pUC-Fwd 5'-CCCAGTCACGACGTTGTAAAACG-3'
TCGGTACCTCGCGAATGCATCTAGATATCGGATCCCGGGCCCGTCGACTGCAGAGGTACGGGTCTCACAC
CATGGTGAGCAAGGGCGAGGAGCTGTTCACCGGGGTGGTGCCCATCCTGGTCGAGCTGGACGGCGACGTA
AACGGCCACAAGTTCAGCGTGTCCGGCGAGGGCGAGGGCGATGCCACCTACGGCAAGCTGACCCTGAAGT
TCATCTGCACCACCGGCAAGCTGCCCGTGCCCTGGCCCACCCTCGTGACCACCTTCACCTACGGCGTGCA
GTGCTTCAGCCGCTACCCCGACCACATGAAGCAGCACGACTTCTTCAAGTCCGCCATGCCCGAAGGCTAC
GTCCAGGAGCGCACCATCTTCTTCAAGGACGACGGCAACTACAAGACCCGCGCCGAGGTGAAGTTCGAGG
GCGACACCCTGGTGAACCGCATCGAGCTGAAGGGCATCGACTTCAAGGAGGACGGCAACATCCTGGGGCA
CAAGCTGGAGTACAACTACAACAGCCACAACGTCTATATCATGGCCGACAAGCAGAAGAACGGCATCAAG
GTGAACTTCAAGATCCGCCACAACATCGAGGACGGCAGCGTGCAGCTCGCCGACCACTACCAGCAGAACA
CCCCCATCGGCGACGGCCCCGTGCTGCTGCCCGACAACCACTACCTGAGCACCCAGTCCGCCCTGAGCAA
AGACCCCAACGAGAAGCGCGATCACATGGTCCTGCTGGAGTTCGTGACCGCCGCCGGGATCACTCACGGC
ATGGACGAGCTGTACAAGAAGGTGAGACCTCTGCCTGCATGCAAGCTTGGCGTAATCATGGTCATAGCTG
TTTCCTGTGTGAAATTGTTATCCGCTCACAATTCCACACAACATACGAGCCGGAAGCATAAAGTGTAAAG
CCTGGGGTGCCTAATGAGTGAGCTAACTCACATTAATTGCGTTGCGCTCACTGCCCGCTTTCCAGTCGGG
AAACCTGTCGTGCCAGCTGCATTAATGAATCGGCCAACGCGCGGGGAGAGGCG
