>Addgene plasmid #54414 | LI C-D GFP c1 | addgene partial sequence | sequence record 87634 | M13pUC-Rev 5'-AGCGGATAACAATTTCACACAGG-3'
AGCTTGCATGCAGGCAGAGGTCTCACCTTCTTGTACAGCTCGTCCATGCCGTGAGTGATCCCGGCGGCGG
TCACGAACTCCAGCAGGACCATGTGATCGCGCTTCTCGTTGGGGTCTTTGCTCAGGGCGGACTGGGTGCT
CAGGTAGTGGTTGTCGGGCAGCAGCACGGGGCCGTCGCCGATGGGGGTGTTCTGCTGGTAGTGGTCGGCG
AGCTGCACGCTGCCGTCCTCGATGTTGTGGCGGATCTTGAAGTTCACCTTGATGCCGTTCTTCTGCTTGT
CGGCCATGATATAGACGTTGTGGCTGTTGTAGTTGTACTCCAGCTTGTGCCCCAGGATGTTGCCGTCCTC
CTTGAAGTCGATGCCCTTCAGCTCGATGCGGTTCACCAGGGTGTCGCCCTCGAACTTCACCTCGGCGCGG
GTCTTGTAGTTGCCGTCGTCCTTGAAGAAGATGGTGCGCTCCTGGACGTAGCCTTCGGGCATGGCGGACT
TGAAGAAGTCGTGCTGCTTCATGTGGTCGGGGTAGCGGCTGAAGCACTGCACGCCGTAGGTGAAGGTGGT
CACGAGGGTGGGCCAGGGCACGGGCAGCTTGCCGGTGGTGCAGATGAACTTCAGGGTCAGCTTGCCGTAG
GTGGCATCGCCCTCGCCCTCGCCGGACACGCTGAACTTGTGGCCGTTTACGTCGCCGTCCAGCTCGACCA
GGATGGGCACCACCCCGGTGAACAGCTCCTCGCCCTTGCTCACCATGGTGTGAGACCCGTACCTCTGCAG
TCGACGGGCCCGGGATCCGATATCTAGATGCATTCGCGAGGTACCGAGCTCGAATTCACTGGCCGTCGTT
TTACAACGTCGTGACTGGGAAAACCCTGGCGTTACCCAACTTAATCGCCTTGCAGCACATCCCCCTTTCG
CCAGCTGGCGTAATAGCGAAGAGGCCCGCACCGATCGCCCTT
